>Addgene plasmid #85666 | pEGFP-YOD1-C160S | addgene full sequence | sequence record 171255 | Addgene NGS Result
ATGGTGAGCAAGGGCGAGGAGCTGTTCACCGGGGTGGTGCCCATCCTGGTCGAGCTGGACGGCGACGTAA
ACGGCCACAAGTTCAGCGTGTCCGGCGAGGGCGAGGGCGATGCCACCTACGGCAAGCTGACCCTGAAGTT
CATCTGCACCACCGGCAAGCTGCCCGTGCCCTGGCCCACCCTCGTGACCACCCTGACCTACGGCGTGCAG
TGCTTCAGCCGCTACCCCGACCACATGAAGCAGCACGACTTCTTCAAGTCCGCCATGCCCGAAGGCTACG
TCCAGGAGCGCACCATCTTCTTCAAGGACGACGGCAACTACAAGACCCGCGCCGAGGTGAAGTTCGAGGG
CGACACCCTGGTGAACCGCATCGAGCTGAAGGGCATCGACTTCAAGGAGGACGGCAACATCCTGGGGCAC
AAGCTGGAGTACAACTACAACAGCCACAACGTCTATATCATGGCCGACAAGCAGAAGAACGGCATCAAGG
TGAACTTCAAGATCCGCCACAACATCGAGGACGGCAGCGTGCAGCTCGCCGACCACTACCAGCAGAACAC
CCCCATCGGCGACGGCCCCGTGCTGCTGCCCGACAACCACTACCTGAGCACCCAGTCCGCCCTGAGCAAA
GACCCCAACGAGAAGCGCGATCACATGGTCCTGCTGGAGTTCGTGACCGCCGCCGGGATCACTCTCGGCA
TGGACGAGCTGTACAAGTCCGGACTCAGATCTCGAGGTTATCAAACAAGTTTGTACAAAAAAGTTGGCAT
GTTTGGCCCCGCTAAAGGTCGCCATTTTGGAGTCCACCCGGCGCCTGGTTTCCCCGGCGGCGTCTCCCAA
CAGGCTGCCGGGACCAAAGCTGGCCCCGCGGGTGCCTGGCCTGTGGGCAGCCGGACCGACACGATGTGGC
GGCTCCGCTGCAAGGCCAAGGACGGCACCCATGTTTTGCAGGGGCTGTCCAGCCGGACCCGGGTGCGGGA
ACTCCAGGGCCAAATTGCCGCCATCACCGGGATCGCCCCCGGCGGTCAGCGAATCCTCGTCGGATACCCT
CCCGAGTGCCTGGATCTCAGCAATGGGGATACCATTCTGGAAGACTTGCCCATCCAATCTGGTGACATGC
TGATCATTGAAGAAGACCAAACCAGGCCCAGAAGTTCACCTGCATTTACTAAACGTGGTGCTTCTAGTTA
CGTCAGGGAAACTTTGCCTGTGCTTACCAGAACCGTGGTCCCAGCAGACAACTCTTCCCTCTTTACTAGT
GTGTACTATGTCGTCGAAGGAGGAGTCTTGAATCCAGCTTGTGCCCCTGAGATGAGACGCCTCATAGCAC
AAATTGTAGCAAGCGATCCAGACTTCTATAGTGAGGCAATACTGGGAAAAACAAATCAAGAGTACTGTGA
CTGGATCAAAAGGGATGACACTTGGGGAGGAGCAATAGAGATATCGATTTTGTCCAAGTTTTACCAATGT
GAAATATGTGTAGTGGATACACAGACAGTAAGAATTGATCGTTTTGGGGAAGATGCAGGATATACCAAAA
GGGTTCTGCTTATTTATGATGGCATCCACTATGATCCACTTCAGCGTAACTTCCCTGATCCAGATACACC
TCCTCTGACCATTTTCTCCTCTAATGATGATATTGTTCTTGTACAAGCACTGGAATTAGCAGATGAAGCT
AGAAGAAGGAGACAGTTTACTGATGTCAACCGCTTCACCCTGAGATGCATGGTATGTCAGAAAGGATTAA
CTGGACAAGCAGAAGCAAGGGAACATGCCAAGGAGACAGGCCATACCAACTTTGGAGAAGTGTGACCAAC
TTTCTTGTACAAAGTGGTTCGATAACGAATTCTGCAGTCGACGGTACCGCGGGCCCGGGATCCACCGGAT
CTAGATAACTGATCATAATCAGCCATACCACATTTGTAGAGGTTTTACTTGCTTTAAAAAACCTCCCACA
CCTCCCCCTGAACCTGAAACATAAAATGAATGCAATTGTTGTTGTTAACTTGTTTATTGCAGCTTATAAT
GGTTACAAATAAAGCAATAGCATCACAAATTTCACAAATAAAGCATTTTTTTCACTGCATTCTAGTTGTG
GTTTGTCCAAACTCATCAATGTATCTTAACGCGTAAATTGTAAGCGTTAATATTTTGTTAAAATTCGCGT
TAAATTTTTGTTAAATCAGCTCATTTTTTAACCAATAGGCCGAAATCGGCAAAATCCCTTATAAATCAAA
AGAATAGACCGAGATAGGGT
[37 nt withheld, positions 2261-2297]
AAAGAACGTGGACTCCAACGTCAAAGG
[49 nt withheld, positions 2325-2373]
T
[91 nt withheld, positions 2375-2465]
G
[124 nt withheld, positions 2467-2590]
CAGGTGGCACTTTTCGGGGAAATGTGCGCGGAACCCCTATTTGTTTATTTTTCTAAATACATTCAAATAT
GTATCCGCTCATGAGACAATAACCCTGATAAATGCTTCAATAATATTGAAAAAGGAAGAGTCCTGAGGCG
GAAAGAACCAGCTGTGGAATGTGTGTCAGTTAGGGTGTGGAAAGTCCCCAGGCTCCCCAGCAGGCAGAAG
TATGCAAAGCATGCATCTCAATTAGTCAGCAACCAGGTGTGGAAAGTCCCCAGGCTCCCCAGCAGGCAGA
AGTATGCAAAGCATGCATCTCAATTAGTCAGCAACCATAGTCCCGCCCCTAACTCCGCCCATCCCGCCCC
TAACTCCGCCCAGTTCCGCCCATTCTCCGCCCCATGGCTGACTAATTTTTTTTATTTATGCAGAGGCCGA
GGCCGCCTCGGCCTCTGAGCTATTCCAGAAGTAGTGAGGAGGCTTTTTTGGAGGCCTAGGCTTTTGCAAA
GATCGATCAAGAGACAGGATGAGGATCGTTTCGCATGATTGAACAAGATGGATTGCACGCAGGTTCTCCG
GCCGCTTGGGTGGAGAGGCTATTCGGCTATGACTGGGCACAACAGACAATCGGCTGCTCTGATGCCGCCG
TGTTCCGGCTGTCAGCGCAGGGGCGCCCGGTTCTTTTTGTCAAGACCGACCTGTCCGGTGCCCTGAATGA
ACTGCAAGACGAGGCAGCGCGGCTATCGTGGCTGGCCACGACGGGCGTTCCTTGCGCAGCTGTGCTCGAC
GTTGTCACTGAAGCGGGAAGGGACTGGCTGCTATTGGGCGAAGTGCCGGGGCAGGATCTCCTGTCATCTC
ACCTTGCTCCTGCCGAGAAAGTATCCATCATGGCTGATGCAATGCGGCGGCTGCATACGCTTGATCCGGC
TACCTGCCCATTCGACCACCAAGCGAAACATCGCATCGAGCGAGCACGTACTCGGATGGAAGCCGGTCTT
GTCGATCAGGATGATCTGGACGAAGAGCATCAGGGGCTCGCGCCAGCCGAACTGTTCGCCAGGCTCAAGG
CGAGCATGCCCGACGGCGAGGATCTCGTCGTGACCCATGGCGATGCCTGCTTGCCGAATATCATGGTGGA
AAATGGCCGCTTTTCTGGATTCATCGACTGTGGCCGGCTGGGTGTGGCGGACCGCTATCAGGACATAGCG
TTGGCTACCCGTGATATTGCTGAAGAGCTTGGCGGCGAATGGGCTGACCGCTTCCTCGTGCTTTACGGTA
TCGCCGCTCCCGATTCGCAGCGCATCGCCTTCTATCGCCTTCTTGACGAGTTCTTCTGAGCGGGACTCTG
GGGTTCGAAATGACCGACCAAGCGACGCCCAACCTGCCATCACGAGATTTCGATTCCACCGCCGCCTTCT
ATGAAAGGTTGGGCTTCGGAATCGTTTTCCGGGACGCCGGCTGGATGATCCTCCAGCGCGGGGATCTCAT
GCTGGAGTTCTTCGCCCACCCTAGGGGGAGGCTAACTGAAACACGGAAGGAGACAATACCGGAAGGAACC
CGCGCTATGACGGCAATAAAAAGACAGAATAAAACGCACGGTGTTGGGTCGTTTGTTCATAAACGCGGGG
TTCGGTCCCAGGGCTGGCACTCTGTCGATACCCCACCGAGACCCCATTGGGGCCAATACGCCCGCGTTTC
TTCCTTTTCCCCACCCCACCCCCCAAGTTCGGGTGAAGGCCCAGGGCTCGCAGCCAACGTCGGGGCGGCA
GGCCCTGCCATAGCCTCAGGTTACTCATATATACTTTAGATTGATTTAAAACTTCATTTTTAATTTAAAA
GGATCTAGGTGAAGATCCTTTTTGATAATCTCATGACCAAAATCCCTTAACGTGAGTTTTCGTTCCACTG
AGCGTCAGACCCCGTAGAAAAGATCAAAGGATCTTCTTGAGATCCTTTTTTTCTGCGCGTAATCTGCTGC
TTGCAAACAAAAAAACCACCGCTACCAGCGGTGGTTTGTTTGCCGGATCAAGAGCTACCAACTCTTTTTC
CGAAGGTAACTGGCTTCAGCAGAGCGCAGATACCAAATACTGTTCTTCTAGTGTAGCCGTAGTTAGGCCA
CCACTTCAAGAACTCTGTAGCACCGCCTACATACCTCGCTCTGCTAATCCTGTTACCAGTGGCTGCTGCC
AGTGGCGATAAGTCGTGTCTTACCGGGTTGGACTCAAGACGATAGTTACCGGATAAGGCGCAGCGGTCGG
GCTGAACGGGGGGTTCGTGCACACAGCCCAGCTTGGAGCGAACGACCTACACCGAACTGAGATACCTACA
GCGTGAGCTATGAGAAAGCGCCACGCTTCCCGAAGGGAGAAAGGCGGACAGGTATCCGGTAAGCGGCAGG
GTCGGAACAGGAGAGCGCACGAGGGAGCTTCCAGGGGGAAACGCCTGGTATCTTTATAGTCCTGTCGGGT
TTCGCCACCTCTGACTTGAGCGTCGATTTTTGTGATGCTCGTCAGGGGGGCGGAGCCTATGGAAAAACGC
CAGCAACGCGGCCTTTTTACGGTTCCTGGCCTTTTGCTGGCCTTTTGCTCACATGTTCTTTCCTGCGTTA
TCCCCTGATTCTGTGGATAACCGTATTACCGCCATGCATTAGTTATTAATAGTAATCAATTACGGGGTCA
TTAGTTCATAGCCCATATATGGAGTTCCGCGTTACATAACTTACGGTAAATGGCCCGCCTGGCTGACCGC
CCAACGACCCCCGCCCATTGACGTCAATAATGACGTATGTTCCCATAGTAACGCCAATAGGGACTTTCCA
TTGACGTCAATGGGTGGAGTATTTACGGTAAACTGCCCACTTGGCAGTACATCAAGTGTATCATATGCCA
AGTACGCCCCCTATTGACGTCAATGACGGTAAATGGCCCGCCTGGCATTATGCCCAGTACATGACCTTAT
GGGACTTTCCTACTTGGCAGTACATCTACGTATTAGTCATCGCTATTACCATGGTGATGCGGTTTTGGCA
GTACATCAATGGGCGTGGATAGCGGTTTGACTCACGGGGATTTCCAAGTCTCCACCCCATTGACGTCAAT
GGGAGTTTGTTTTGGCACCAAAATCAACGGGACTTTCCAAAATGTCGTAACAACTCCGCCCCATTGACGC
AAATGGGCGGTAGGCGTGTACGGTGGGAGGTCTATATAAGCAGAGCTGGTTTAGTGAACCGTCAGATCCG
CTAGCGCTACCGGTCGCCACC
Features (pLannotate 1.2.2; 18 found; start..end, strand, type, name):
      1..717     +  CDS            EGFP: EGFP is a basic (constitutively fluorescent) green fluorescent protein published in 1996, derived from Aequorea victoria. It is reported to be a rapidly-maturing weak dimer with moderate acid sensitivity.
    718..736     +  misc_feature   MCS (fragment): multiple cloning site
    746..763     +  protein_bind   attB1 (fragment): mutant version of attB; core recombination site for the Gateway® BP reaction BP Clonase™
    769..1812    +  CDS            YOD1: OTU1_HUMAN - Also known as DUBA8, HIN7, OTUD2. Experimental evidence at protein level: Swiss-Prot protein existence level 1. Hydrolase that can remove conjugated ubiquitin from proteins and participates in endoplasmic reticulum-associated degradation (ERAD) for misfolded lumenal proteins. May act by triming the ubiquitin chain on the associated substrate to facilitate their threading through the VCP/p97 pore. Ubiquitin moieties on substrates may present a steric impediment to the threading process when the substrate is transferred to the VCP pore and threaded through VCP's axial channel. Media
   1820..1837    -  protein_bind   attB2 (fragment): mutant version of attB; core recombination site for the Gateway® BP reaction BP Clonase™
   1846..1883    +  misc_feature   MCS (fragment): multiple cloning site
   1900..1984    +  CDS            large T antigen (fragment): large T antigen from SV40 (simian virus 40)
   2007..2128    +  polyA_signal   SV40 poly(A) signal: SV40 polyadenylation signal
   2162..2590    -  rep_origin     f1 ori (sequence partly withheld): f1 bacteriophage origin of replication; arrow indicates direction of (+) strand synthesis
   2617..2721    +  promoter       AmpR promoter: bla
   2723..3080    +  promoter       SV40 promoter: SV40 enhancer and early promoter
   3115..3909    +  CDS            NeoR/KanR: aminoglycoside phosphotransferase from Tn5; aph(3')-II (or nptII); confers resistance to neomycin, kanamycin, and G418 (Geneticin®)
   3930..4082    +  CDS            ble (fragment): BLE_KLEPN - Experimental evidence at protein level: Swiss-Prot protein existence level 1. Binding protein with a strong affinity to the bleomycin family of antibiotics. Binds to CL990; an antimitotic-antibiotic compound. From Klebsiella pneumoniae.
   4141..4188    +  polyA_signal   HSV TK poly(A) signal: herpes simplex virus thymidine kinase polyadenylation signal (Cole and Stacy, 1985)
   4279..4295    -  polyA_signal   bGH poly(A) signal (fragment): bovine growth hormone polyadenylation signal
   4517..5105    +  rep_origin     ori: high-copy-number ColE1/pMB1/pBR322/pUC origin of replication
   5280..5583    +  enhancer       CMV enhancer: human cytomegalovirus immediate early enhancer
   5584..5787    +  promoter       CMV promoter: human cytomegalovirus (CMV) immediate early promoter
