[The description below was written by a language model from this plasmid's Addgene catalogue record and pLannotate feature annotations shown in this document.]
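Description:
pEGFP-YOD1-C160S is a mammalian expression plasmid built on the pEGFP-C1 backbone that produces human YOD1 (also called OTUD2 or DUBA8) carrying a C160S substitution, fused at its N-terminus to EGFP. In the 5.8 kb circular sequence, the CMV immediate-early enhancer and promoter sit directly upstream of the EGFP coding region. EGFP reads through a short stretch of multiple cloning site into the YOD1 open reading frame, and the transcript is terminated by the SV40 polyadenylation signal. The insert was placed between XhoI and EcoRI sites, both retained. The annotation also picks up partial attB1 and attB2 sequences flanking YOD1, suggesting the coding sequence came from a Gateway-format clone. According to the depositor, the mutation was introduced by site-directed mutagenesis of the corresponding wild-type pEGFP-YOD1 plasmid.

The plasmid replicates in E. coli from a high-copy ColE1/pUC-type origin and also carries an f1 origin. A single Tn5 aminoglycoside phosphotransferase gene (NeoR/KanR) serves both hosts. A bacterial promoter drives it for kanamycin selection, and the SV40 early promoter, paired with the HSV TK polyadenylation signal, drives it for G418 selection of transfected mammalian cells. Small annotated fragments (ble, large T antigen, bGH poly(A)) are backbone remnants rather than functional elements.

YOD1 is an OTU-family deubiquitinase that works with VCP/p97. The record does not state the effect of C160S, although cysteine-to-serine changes in such enzymes are commonly used to abolish catalytic activity. The associated publication concerns the cooperation of VCP/p97 with YOD1, UBXD1 and PLAA in autophagic clearance of ruptured lysosomes. This fits use of the construct to visualise the mutant protein in cells and compare it with wild-type YOD1.
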