Addgene plasmid #85666: pEGFP-YOD1-C160S
Purpose: Expression of human YOD1 C160S mutant with N-terminal GFP tag
Depositing lab: Hemmo Meyer. Depositing organization: Universitaet Duisburg-Essen. Publication: VCP/p97 cooperates with YOD1, UBXD1 and PLAA to drive clearance of ruptured lysosomes by autophagy. Papadopoulos C, Kirchner P, Bug M, Grum D, Koerver L, Schulze N, Poehler R, Dressler A, Fengler S, Arhzaouy K, Lux V, Ehrmann M, Weihl CC, Meyer H. EMBO J. 2016 Oct 17. pii: e201695148. 10.15252/embj.201695148 PubMed 27753622.
Backbone
  Vector backbone: pEGFP-C1
  Vector type: Mammalian Expression
  Selectable markers: Neomycin (select with G418)
Growth in bacteria
  Bacterial resistance: Kanamycin, 50 μg/mL
  Growth temperature: 37°C
  Growth strain: DH5alpha
  Copy number: Unknown
Gene/Insert
  Gene/Insert name: YOD1 (alt names: YOD1 OTU deubiquinating enzyme 1 homolog (S. cerevisiae); DKFZp451J1719, OTUD2, PRO0907)
  Species: H. sapiens (human)
  Mutation: C160S
  GenBank ID: NM_018566
  Entrez Gene: YOD1 (a.k.a. DUBA8, OTUD2, PRO0907)
  Promoter: CMV
  Tag / fusion protein: GFP (N terminal on backbone)
  Cloning method: Restriction Enzyme; 5′ cloning site XhoI (not destroyed); 3′ cloning site EcoRI (not destroyed)
  Sequencing primers: 5′ CMV-F; 3′ SV40pA-R
Terms and licenses: Academic/Nonprofit Terms; Industry Terms: Not Available to Industry
Depositor comments: site-directed mutagenesis on pEGFP-YOD1 (#85664)
How to cite: pEGFP-YOD1-C160S was a gift from Hemmo Meyer (Addgene plasmid # 85666 ; http://n2t.net/addgene:85666 ; RRID:Addgene_85666)
